Addgene plasmid #83030: pET_sfCherry(1-10)_32aalinker_sfCherry(11)
Purpose: Bacterial expression vector for split sfCherry screening
Depositing lab: Bo Huang. Depositing organization: University of California, San Francisco (UCSF). Publication: Improved split fluorescent proteins for endogenous protein labeling. Feng S, Sekine S, Pessino V, Li H, Leonetti MD, Huang B. Nat Commun. 2017 Aug 29;8(1):370. doi: 10.1038/s41467-017-00494-8. PubMed 28851864.
Backbone
  Vector backbone: pET28a
  Backbone size w/o insert (bp): 5296
  Total vector size (bp): 6067
  Vector type: Bacterial Expression
Growth in bacteria
  Bacterial resistance: Kanamycin, 50 μg/mL
  Growth temperature: 37°C
  Growth strain: DH5alpha
  Growth instructions: Transform plasmid into BL21 for protein expression. Induce protein expression by IPTG.
  Copy number: Low Copy
Gene/Insert
  Gene/Insert name: sfCherry(1-10)_32aalinker_sfCherry(11) (alt name: split sfCherry flanked by 32-residue linker)
  Species: Synthetic
  Insert size (bp): 771
  Promoter: T7 promoter
  Cloning method: Restriction Enzyme; 5′ cloning site BamHI (not destroyed); 3′ cloning site XhoI (not destroyed)
  Sequencing primers: 5′ TAATACGACTCACTATAGGG; 3′ GCTAGTTATTGCTCAGCG
Terms and licenses: Academic/Nonprofit Terms; Industry Terms: Not Available to Industry
How to cite: pET_sfCherry(1-10)_32aalinker_sfCherry(11) was a gift from Bo Huang (Addgene plasmid # 83030 ; http://n2t.net/addgene:83030 ; RRID:Addgene_83030)
