[The description below was written by a language model from this plasmid's Addgene catalogue record and pLannotate feature annotations shown in this document.]
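Description:
pET_sfCherry(1-10)_32aalinker_sfCherry(11) is a bacterial expression plasmid built on the pET28a backbone, about 6.1 kb in total, made for screening split versions of the red fluorescent protein sfCherry in E. coli. It replicates from a ColE1/pBR322-type origin. The rop gene and bom region are also present, consistent with the low copy number given in the record. Selection is by kanamycin through the aph(3')-Ia gene. An f1 origin is also present, and the short tetracycline-resistance and AmpR-promoter fragments in the annotation appear to be nonfunctional backbone remnants.

The 771 bp synthetic insert was cloned between BamHI and XhoI. It encodes the large sfCherry fragment (strands 1-10) joined by a 32-residue linker to the small eleventh-strand fragment, so both halves of the split protein are made as one polypeptide. The annotation software labels this whole region simply as mCherry, reflecting its sequence similarity to that protein. Expression is driven by the T7 promoter, which is controlled by an adjacent lac operator, and translation starts from the T7 gene 10 ribosome binding site. Transcription ends at the T7 terminator. The plasmid also carries lacI, whose repressor keeps the cassette off until IPTG is added in a host that supplies T7 RNA polymerase, such as BL21. A short histidine-tag fragment is annotated downstream of the insert, but the record does not say whether it is translated in frame.

The stated purpose is split sfCherry screening. Tethering the two fragments presumably lets fluorescence in bacteria report how well they complement, so that improved variants can be identified, though the record does not detail the screening scheme.
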