Features (pLannotate 1.2.2; 19 found; start..end, strand, type, name):
     26..73      -  terminator     T7 terminator: transcription terminator for bacteriophage T7 RNA polymerase
     81..130     -  CDS            SET1 (fragment): solubility-enhancement tag derived from T7 phage gene 10B
    140..157     -  CDS            9xHis (fragment): 9xHis affinity tag
    167..931     -  CDS            mCherry: mCherry is a basic (constitutively fluorescent) red fluorescent protein published in 2004, derived from Discosoma sp.. It is reported to be a very rapidly-maturing monomer with low acid sensitivity.
   1004..1026    -  RBS            RBS: efficient ribosome binding site from bacteriophage T7 gene 10 (Olins and Rangwala, 1989)
   1041..1065    -  protein_bind   lac operator: The lac repressor binds to the lac operator to inhibit transcription in E. coli. This inhibition can be relieved by adding lactose or isopropyl-β-D-thiogalactopyranoside (IPTG). lac repressor encoded by lacI
   1066..1084    -  promoter       T7 promoter: promoter for bacteriophage T7 RNA polymerase
   1106..1385    +  CDS            TcR (fragment): tetracycline efflux protein; tet; confers resistance to tetracycline
   1393..1470    +  promoter       lacI promoter: lacI
   1471..2553    +  CDS            lacI: lac repressor; lacI; The lac repressor binds to the lac operator to inhibit transcription in E. coli. This inhibition can be relieved by adding lactose or isopropyl-β-D-thiogalactopyranoside (IPTG).
   2566..2587    +  protein_bind   CAP binding site: CAP binding activates transcription in the presence of cAMP. E. coli catabolite activator protein
   2602..2893    +  CDS            TcR (fragment): tetracycline efflux protein; tet; confers resistance to tetracycline
   2965..3345    -  CDS            YPB1_ECOLX: Protein predicted: Swiss-Prot protein existence level 4. From Escherichia coli.
   3362..3553    +  CDS            rop: Rop protein, which maintains plasmids at low copy number; rop
   3655..3797    +  misc_feature   bom: basis of mobility region from pBR322
   3983..4571    -  rep_origin     ori: high-copy-number ColE1/pMB1/pBR322/pUC origin of replication
   4693..5508    +  CDS            KanR: aminoglycoside phosphotransferase; aph(3')-Ia; confers resistance to kanamycin in bacteria or G418 (Geneticin®) in eukaryotes
   5517..5574    -  promoter       AmpR promoter (fragment): bla
   5601..6056    -  rep_origin     f1 ori (sequence partly withheld): f1 bacteriophage origin of replication; arrow indicates direction of (+) strand synthesis
>Addgene plasmid #83030 | pET_sfCherry(1-10)_32aalinker_sfCherry(11) | addgene full sequence | sequence record 160205 | Addgene assembled sequence
ATCCGGATATAGTTCCTCCTTTCAGCAAAAAACCCCTCAAGACCCGTTTAGAGGCCCCAAGGGGTTATGC
TAGTTATTGCTCAGCGGTGGCAGCAGCCAACTCAGCTTCCTTTCGGGCTTTGTTAGCAGCCGGATCTCAG
TGGTGGTGGTGGTGGTGCTCGAGTTAGGTGCTGTGTCTGCCCTCGGCTCTCTCGTACTGCTCCACGATGG
TGTAAGACCCCCCGCCAGCGCTCCCTCCCCCAGCAGAACCTTCCCCTCCCGAACCAGGGCCCCCGCTACC
GCCTCCTTCTGATCCGCCACCACCAACGTCGTCCTCGTTGTGGCTGGTGATGTCCAGCTTGATGTCCACG
TTGTAGGCGCCGGGCAGCTGCACGGGCTTCTTGGCCTTGTAGGTGGTCTTCACCTCGGCGTCGTAGTGGC
CGCCGTCCTTCAGCTTCAGTCTCTGGTTGATCTCGCCCTTCAGGGCGCCGTCCTCGGGGTACATTCTCTC
GGTGCTGGCCTCCCAGCCCATGGTCTTCTTCTGCATCACGGGGCCGTCGCTGGGGAAGTTGGTGCCCAGC
AGCTTCACCTTGTAGATGAACTCGCCGTCCTGCAGGCTGCTGTCCTGGGTCACGGTCACCACGCCGCCGT
CCTCGAAGTTCATCACTCTCTCCCAGGTGAAGCCCTCGGGGAAGCTCAGCTTCAGGTAGTCGGGGATGTC
GGCGGGGTGCTTCACGTAGGCCTTGCTGCCGTACATGAACTGGGGGCTCAGGATGTCCCAGGCGAAGGGC
AGGGGGCCGCCCTTGGTCACCTTCAGCTTGGCGGTCTGGGTGCCCTCGTAGGGGTGGCCCTCGCCCTCGC
CCTCGATCTCGAACTCGTGGCCGTTCACGCTGCCCTCCATGTGCACCTTGAATCTCATGAACTCCTTGAT
GATGGCCATGTTGTCCTCCTCCATGGATCCGGGCCCCTGGAACAGAACTTCCAGGCTGTGGTGATGATGA
TGATGGCTGCTGCCCATGGTATATCTCCTTCTTAAAGTTAAACAAAATTATTTCTAGAGGGGAATTGTTA
TCCGCTCACAATTCCCCTATAGTGAGTCGTATTAATTTCGCGGGATCGAGATCTCGATCCTCTACGCCGG
ACGCATCGTGGCCGGCATCACCGGCGCCACAGGTGCGGTTGCTGGCGCCTATATCGCCGACATCACCGAT
GGGGAAGATCGGGCTCGCCACTTCGGGCTCATGAGCGCTTGTTTCGGCGTGGGTATGGTGGCAGGCCCCG
TGGCCGGGGGACTGTTGGGCGCCATCTCCTTGCATGCACCATTCCTTGCGGCGGCGGTGCTCAACGGCCT
CAACCTACTACTGGGCTGCTTCCTAATGCAGGAGTCGCATAAGGGAGAGCGTCGAGATCCCGGACACCAT
CGAATGGCGCAAAACCTTTCGCGGTATGGCATGATAGCGCCCGGAAGAGAGTCAATTCAGGGTGGTGAAT
GTGAAACCAGTAACGTTATACGATGTCGCAGAGTATGCCGGTGTCTCTTATCAGACCGTTTCCCGCGTGG
TGAACCAGGCCAGCCACGTTTCTGCGAAAACGCGGGAAAAAGTGGAAGCGGCGATGGCGGAGCTGAATTA
CATTCCCAACCGCGTGGCACAACAACTGGCGGGCAAACAGTCGTTGCTGATTGGCGTTGCCACCTCCAGT
CTGGCCCTGCACGCGCCGTCGCAAATTGTCGCGGCGATTAAATCTCGCGCCGATCAACTGGGTGCCAGCG
TGGTGGTGTCGATGGTAGAACGAAGCGGCGTCGAAGCCTGTAAAGCGGCGGTGCACAATCTTCTCGCGCA
ACGCGTCAGTGGGCTGATCATTAACTATCCGCTGGATGACCAGGATGCCATTGCTGTGGAAGCTGCCTGC
ACTAATGTTCCGGCGTTATTTCTTGATGTCTCTGACCAGACACCCATCAACAGTATTATTTTCTCCCATG
AAGACGGTACGCGACTGGGCGTGGAGCATCTGGTCGCATTGGGTCACCAGCAAATCGCGCTGTTAGCGGG
CCCATTAAGTTCTGTCTCGGCGCGTCTGCGTCTGGCTGGCTGGCATAAATATCTCACTCGCAATCAAATT
CAGCCGATAGCGGAACGGGAAGGCGACTGGAGTGCCATGTCCGGTTTTCAACAAACCATGCAAATGCTGA
ATGAGGGCATCGTTCCCACTGCGATGCTGGTTGCCAACGATCAGATGGCGCTGGGCGCAATGCGCGCCAT
TACCGAGTCCGGGCTGCGCGTTGGTGCGGATATCTCGGTAGTGGGATACGACGATACCGAAGACAGCTCA
TGTTATATCCCGCCGTTAACCACCATCAAACAGGATTTTCGCCTGCTGGGGCAAACCAGCGTGGACCGCT
TGCTGCAACTCTCTCAGGGCCAGGCGGTGAAGGGCAATCAGCTGTTGCCCGTCTCACTGGTGAAAAGAAA
AACCACCCTGGCGCCCAATACGCAAACCGCCTCTCCCCGCGCGTTGGCCGATTCATTAATGCAGCTGGCA
CGACAGGTTTCCCGACTGGAAAGCGGGCAGTGAGCGCAACGCAATTAATGTAAGTTAGCTCACTCATTAG
GCACCGGGATCTCGACCGATGCCCTTGAGAGCCTTCAACCCAGTCAGCTCCTTCCGGTGGGCGCGGGGCA
TGACTATCGTCGCCGCACTTATGACTGTCTTCTTTATCATGCAACTCGTAGGACAGGTGCCGGCAGCGCT
CTGGGTCATTTTCGGCGAGGACCGCTTTCGCTGGAGCGCGACGATGATCGGCCTGTCGCTTGCGGTATTC
GGAATCTTGCACGCCCTCGCTCAAGCCTTCGTCACTGGTCCCGCCACCAAACGTTTCGGCGAGAAGCAGG
CCATTATCGCCGGCATGGCGGCCCCACGGGTGCGCATGATCGTGCTCCTGTCGTTGAGGACCCGGCTAGG
CTGGCGGGGTTGCCTTACTGGTTAGCAGAATGAATCACCGATACGCGAGCGAACGTGAAGCGACTGCTGC
TGCAAAACGTCTGCGACCTGAGCAACAACATGAATGGTCTTCGGTTTCCGTGTTTCGTAAAGTCTGGAAA
CGCGGAAGTCAGCGCCCTGCACCATTATGTTCCGGATCTGCATCGCAGGATGCTGCTGGCTACCCTGTGG
AACACCTACATCTGTATTAACGAAGCGCTGGCATTGACCCTGAGTGATTTTTCTCTGGTCCCGCCGCATC
CATACCGCCAGTTGTTTACCCTCACAACGTTCCAGTAACCGGGCATGTTCATCATCAGTAACCCGTATCG
TGAGCATCCTCTCTCGTTTCATCGGTATCATTACCCCCATGAACAGAAATCCCCCTTACACGGAGGCATC
AGTGACCAAACAGGAAAAAACCGCCCTTAACATGGCCCGCTTTATCAGAAGCCAGACATTAACGCTTCTG
GAGAAACTCAACGAGCTGGACGCGGATGAACAGGCAGACATCTGTGAATCGCTTCACGACCACGCTGATG
AGCTTTACCGCAGCTGCCTCGCGCGTTTCGGTGATGACGGTGAAAACCTCTGACACATGCAGCTCCCGGA
GACGGTCACAGCTTGTCTGTAAGCGGATGCCGGGAGCAGACAAGCCCGTCAGGGCGCGTCAGCGGGTGTT
GGCGGGTGTCGGGGCGCAGCCATGACCCAGTCACGTAGCGATAGCGGAGTGTATACTGGCTTAACTATGC
GGCATCAGAGCAGATTGTACTGAGAGTGCACCATATATGCGGTGTGAAATACCGCACAGATGCGTAAGGA
GAAAATACCGCATCAGGCGCTCTTCCGCTTCCTCGCTCACTGACTCGCTGCGCTCGGTCGTTCGGCTGCG
GCGAGCGGTATCAGCTCACTCAAAGGCGGTAATACGGTTATCCACAGAATCAGGGGATAACGCAGGAAAG
AACATGTGAGCAAAAGGCCAGCAAAAGGCCAGGAACCGTAAAAAGGCCGCGTTGCTGGCGTTTTTCCATA
GGCTCCGCCCCCCTGACGAGCATCACAAAAATCGACGCTCAAGTCAGAGGTGGCGAAACCCGACAGGACT
ATAAAGATACCAGGCGTTTCCCCCTGGAAGCTCCCTCGTGCGCTCTCCTGTTCCGACCCTGCCGCTTACC
GGATACCTGTCCGCCTTTCTCCCTTCGGGAAGCGTGGCGCTTTCTCATAGCTCACGCTGTAGGTATCTCA
GTTCGGTGTAGGTCGTTCGCTCCAAGCTGGGCTGTGTGCACGAACCCCCCGTTCAGCCCGACCGCTGCGC
CTTATCCGGTAACTATCGTCTTGAGTCCAACCCGGTAAGACACGACTTATCGCCACTGGCAGCAGCCACT
GGTAACAGGATTAGCAGAGCGAGGTATGTAGGCGGTGCTACAGAGTTCTTGAAGTGGTGGCCTAACTACG
GCTACACTAGAAGGACAGTATTTGGTATCTGCGCTCTGCTGAAGCCAGTTACCTTCGGAAAAAGAGTTGG
TAGCTCTTGATCCGGCAAACAAACCACCGCTGGTAGCGGTGGTTTTTTTGTTTGCAAGCAGCAGATTACG
CGCAGAAAAAAAGGATCTCAAGAAGATCCTTTGATCTTTTCTACGGGGTCTGACGCTCAGTGGAACGAAA
ACTCACGTTAAGGGATTTTGGTCATGAACAATAAAACTGTCTGCTTACATAAACAGTAATACAAGGGGTG
TTATGAGCCATATTCAACGGGAAACGTCTTGCTCTAGGCCGCGATTAAATTCCAACATGGATGCTGATTT
ATATGGGTATAAATGGGCTCGCGATAATGTCGGGCAATCAGGTGCGACAATCTATCGATTGTATGGGAAG
CCCGATGCGCCAGAGTTGTTTCTGAAACATGGCAAAGGTAGCGTTGCCAATGATGTTACAGATGAGATGG
TCAGACTAAACTGGCTGACGGAATTTATGCCTCTTCCGACCATCAAGCATTTTATCCGTACTCCTGATGA
TGCATGGTTACTCACCACTGCGATCCCCGGGAAAACAGCATTCCAGGTATTAGAAGAATATCCTGATTCA
GGTGAAAATATTGTTGATGCGCTGGCAGTGTTCCTGCGCCGGTTGCATTCGATTCCTGTTTGTAATTGTC
CTTTTAACAGCGATCGCGTATTTCGTCTCGCTCAGGCGCAATCACGAATGAATAACGGTTTGGTTGATGC
GAGTGATTTTGATGACGAGCGTAATGGCTGGCCTGTTGAACAAGTCTGGAAAGAAATGCATAAACTTTTG
CCATTCTCACCGGATTCAGTCGTCACTCATGGTGATTTCTCACTTGATAACCTTATTTTTGACGAGGGGA
AATTAATAGGTTGTATTGATGTTGGACGAGTCGGAATCGCAGACCGATACCAGGATCTTGCCATCCTATG
GAACTGCCTCGGTGAGTTTTCTCCTTCATTACAGAAACGGCTTTTTCAAAAATATGGTATTGATAATCCT
GATATGAATAAATTGCAGTTTCATTTGATGCTCGATGAGTTTTTCTAAGAATTAATTCATGAGCGGATAC
ATATTTGAATGTATTTAGAAAAATAAACAAATAGGGGTTCCGCGCACATTTCCCCGAAAAGTGCCACCTG
AAATTGTAAACGTTAATATTTTGTTAAAATTCGCGTTAAATTTTTGTTAAATCAGCTCATTTTTTAACCA
ATAGGCCGAAATCGGCAAAATCCCTTATAAATCAAAAGAATAGACCGAGATAGGGT
[37 nt withheld, positions 5727-5763]
AAAGAACGTGGACTCCAACGTCAAAGG
[49 nt withheld, positions 5791-5839]
T
[91 nt withheld, positions 5841-5931]
G
[124 nt withheld, positions 5933-6056]
CCCATTCGCCA
