>Addgene plasmid #83030 | pET_sfCherry(1-10)_32aalinker_sfCherry(11) | depositor partial sequence | sequence record 157866 | sfCherry1-10_32aalinker_sfCherry11
ATGGAGGAGGACAACATGGCCATCATCAAGGAGTTCATGAGATTCAAGGTGCACATGGAGGGCAGCGTGA
ACGGCCACGAGTTCGAGATCGAGGGCGAGGGCGAGGGCCACCCCTACGAGGGCACCCAGACCGCCAAGCT
GAAGGTGACCAAGGGCGGCCCCCTGCCCTTCGCCTGGGACATCCTGAGCCCCCAGTTCATGTACGGCAGC
AAGGCCTACGTGAAGCACCCCGCCGACATCCCCGACTACCTGAAGCTGAGCTTCCCCGAGGGCTTCACCT
GGGAGAGAGTGATGAACTTCGAGGACGGCGGCGTGGTGACCGTGACCCAGGACAGCAGCCTGCAGGACGG
CGAGTTCATCTACAAGGTGAAGCTGCTGGGCACCAACTTCCCCAGCGACGGCCCCGTGATGCAGAAGAAG
ACCATGGGCTGGGAGGCCAGCACCGAGAGAATGTACCCCGAGGACGGCGCCCTGAAGGGCGAGATCAACC
AGAGACTGAAGCTGAAGGACGGCGGCCACTACGACGCCGAGGTGAAGACCACCTACAAGGCCAAGAAGCC
CGTGCAGCTGCCCGGCGCCTACAACGTGGACATCAAGCTGGACATCACCAGCCACAACGAGGACGACGTT
GGTGGTGGCGGATCAGAAGGAGGCGGTAGCGGGGGCCCTGGTTCGGGAGGGGAAGGTTCTGCTGGGGGAG
GGAGCGCTGGCGGGGGGTCTTACACCATCGTGGAGCAGTACGAGAGAGCCGAGGGCAGACACAGCACCTA
A
