>Addgene plasmid #83030 | pET_sfCherry(1-10)_32aalinker_sfCherry(11) | addgene partial sequence | sequence record 160203 | T7 5'-TAATACGACTCACTATAGGG-3'
ATAATTTTGTTTAACTTTAAGAAGGAGATATACCATGGGCAGCAGCCATCATCATCATCACCACAGCCTG
GAAGTTCTGTTCCAGGGGCCCGGATCCATGGAGGAGGACAACATGGCCATCATCAAGGAGTTCATGAGAT
TCAAGGTGCACATGGAGGGCAGCGTGAACGGCCACGAGTTCGAGATCGAGGGCGAGGGCGAGGGCCACCC
CTACGAGGGCACCCAGACCGCCAAGCTGAAGGTGACCAAGGGCGGCCCCCTGCCCTTCGCCTGGGACATC
CTGAGCCCCCAGTTCATGTACGGCAGCAAGGCCTACGTGAAGCACCCCGCCGACATCCCCGACTACCTGA
AGCTGAGCTTCCCCGAGGGCTTCACCTGGGAGAGAGTGATGAACTTCGAGGACGGCGGCGTGGTGACCGT
GACCCAGGACAGCAGCCTGCAGGACGGCGAGTTCATCTACAAGGTGAAGCTGCTGGGCACCAACTTCCCC
AGCGACGGCCCCGTGATGCAGAAGAAGACCATGGGCTGGGAGGCCAGCACCGAGAGAATGTACCCCGAGG
ACGGCGCCCTGAAGGGCGAGATCAACCAGAGACTGAAGCTGAAGGACGGCGGCCACTACGACGCCGAGGT
GAAGACCACCTACAAGGCCAAGAAGCCCGTGCAGCTGCCCGGCGCCTACAACGTGGACATCAAGCTGGAC
ATCACCAGCCACAACGAGGACGACGTTGGTGGTGGCGGATCAGAAGGAGGCGGTAGCGG
