>Addgene plasmid #83030 | pET_sfCherry(1-10)_32aalinker_sfCherry(11) | addgene partial sequence | sequence record 160204 | T7term 5'-GCTAGTTATTGCTCAGCGG-3'
TTAGCAGCCGGATCTCAGTGGTGGTGGTGGTGGTGCTCGAGTTAGGTGCTGTGTCTGCCCTCGGCTCTCT
CGTACTGCTCCACGATGGTGTAAGACCCCCCGCCAGCGCTCCCTCCCCCAGCAGAACCTTCCCCTCCCGA
ACCAGGGCCCCCGCTACCGCCTCCTTCTGATCCGCCACCACCAACGTCGTCCTCGTTGTGGCTGGTGATG
TCCAGCTTGATGTCCACGTTGTAGGCGCCGGGCAGCTGCACGGGCTTCTTGGCCTTGTAGGTGGTCTTCA
CCTCGGCGTCGTAGTGGCCGCCGTCCTTCAGCTTCAGTCTCTGGTTGATCTCGCCCTTCAGGGCGCCGTC
CTCGGGGTACATTCTCTCGGTGCTGGCCTCCCAGCCCATGGTCTTCTTCTGCATCACGGGGCCGTCGCTG
GGGAAGTTGGTGCCCAGCAGCTTCACCTTGTAGATGAACTCGCCGTCCTGCAGGCTGCTGTCCTGGGTCA
CGGTCACCACGCCGCCGTCCTCGAAGTTCATCACTCTCTCCCAGGTGAAGCCCTCGGGGAAGCTCAGCTT
CAGGTAGTCGGGGATGTCGGCGGGGTGCTTCACGTAGGCCTTGCTGCCGTACATGAACTGGGGGCTCAGG
ATGTCCCAGGCGAAGGGCAGGGGGCCGCCCTTGGTCACCTTCAGCTTGGCGGTCTGGGTGCCCTCGTAGG
GGTGGCCCTCGCCCTCGCCCTCGATCTCGAACTCGTGGCCGT
